Addgene plasmid #174849: pcDNA3-FLAG-DDB1 (1140H)
Purpose: Expression of DDB1
Depositing lab: Helen Morrison. Depositing organization: Leibniz Institute on Aging - Fritz Lipmann Institute (FLI).
Backbone
  Vector backbone: pcDNA3
  Total vector size (bp): 8820
  Vector type: Mammalian Expression
  Selectable markers: Neomycin (select with G418)
Growth in bacteria
  Bacterial resistance: Ampicillin, 100 μg/mL
  Growth temperature: 37°C
  Growth strain: DH5alpha
  Copy number: High Copy
Gene/Insert
  Gene/Insert name: DDB1
  Species: H. sapiens (human)
  Insert size (bp): 3423
  GenBank ID: NM_001923.5
  Entrez Gene: DDB1 (a.k.a. DDBA, UV-DDB1, WHIKERS, XAP1, XPCE, XPE, XPE-BF)
Resource information
  A portion of this plasmid was derived from a plasmid made by: Yue Xiong (Addgene plasmid # 19918)
Terms and licenses: Academic/Nonprofit Terms; Industry Terms: Not Available to Industry
Depositor comments: This plasmid was modified from Plasmid #19918, correcting the H1140L variation.
How to cite: pcDNA3-FLAG-DDB1 (1140H) was a gift from Helen Morrison (Addgene plasmid # 174849 ; http://n2t.net/addgene:174849 ; RRID:Addgene_174849)
