[The description below was written by a language model from this plasmid's Addgene catalogue record and pLannotate feature annotations shown in this document.]
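Description:
pcDNA3-FLAG-DDB1 (1140H) is an 8,820 bp mammalian expression plasmid built on the pcDNA3 backbone for expression of human DDB1. In bacteria it is maintained as a high-copy plasmid through a ColE1/pUC-type origin and selected with ampicillin via the β-lactamase gene. An f1 phage origin is also present, which in principle allows single-stranded DNA production. For mammalian cells, a separate cassette places the neomycin phosphotransferase gene between the SV40 enhancer/early promoter and the SV40 polyadenylation signal. This permits G418 selection of stably transfected cells.

The payload is the roughly 3.4 kb DDB1 coding sequence, driven by the human cytomegalovirus immediate-early enhancer and promoter and terminated by the bovine growth hormone polyadenylation signal. T7 and SP6 phage promoters flank the insert, as is standard for pcDNA3, and can serve for in vitro transcription or as sequencing primer sites. The name indicates a FLAG epitope tag, but the feature table does not annotate it separately and the record does not state its position relative to the coding sequence. Short annotated fragments such as the ble, lacI, bom and HIV-1 LTR matches appear to be backbone remnants or partial hits, not functional elements.

DDB1 is the core component of the UV-damaged DNA-binding complex involved in nucleotide excision repair, and it is also the adaptor in DDB1–CUL4 ubiquitin ligase complexes. According to the depositor, this plasmid was derived from an earlier FLAG-DDB1 construct by correcting an H1140L variation, so that it encodes histidine at position 1140. The stated purpose is simply expression of DDB1. The FLAG tag named in the construct would typically allow detection or immunoprecipitation of the expressed protein.
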