Features (pLannotate 1.2.2; 21 found; start..end, strand, type, name):
    125..454     +  promoter       SV40 promoter: SV40 enhancer and early promoter
    521..1312    +  CDS            neo: KKA2_KLEPN - Also known as kan, nptII. Experimental evidence at protein level: Swiss-Prot protein existence level 1. Resistance to kanamycin, neomycin, paromomycin, ribostamycin, butirosin and gentamicin B. From Klebsiella pneumoniae.
   1336..1494    +  CDS            ble (fragment): BLE_KLEPN - Experimental evidence at protein level: Swiss-Prot protein existence level 1. Binding protein with a strong affinity to the bleomycin family of antibiotics. Binds to CL990; an antimitotic-antibiotic compound. From Klebsiella pneumoniae.
   1489..1610    +  polyA_signal   SV40 poly(A) signal: SV40 polyadenylation signal
   1683..1699    -  protein_bind   lac operator: The lac repressor binds to the lac operator to inhibit transcription in E. coli. This inhibition can be relieved by adding lactose or isopropyl-β-D-thiogalactopyranoside (IPTG). lac repressor encoded by lacI
   1707..1737    -  promoter       lac promoter: promoter for the E. coli lac operon
   1752..1773    -  protein_bind   CAP binding site: CAP binding activates transcription in the presence of cAMP. E. coli catabolite activator protein
   1786..1878    -  CDS            lacI (fragment): lac repressor; lacI; The lac repressor binds to the lac operator to inhibit transcription in E. coli. This inhibition can be relieved by adding lactose or isopropyl-β-D-thiogalactopyranoside (IPTG).
   2061..2649    -  rep_origin     ori: high-copy-number ColE1/pMB1/pBR322/pUC origin of replication
   2820..3680    -  CDS            AmpR: β-lactamase; bla; confers resistance to ampicillin, carbenicillin, and related antibiotics
   3681..3785    -  promoter       AmpR promoter: bla
   3844..3896    -  misc_feature   bom (fragment): basis of mobility region from pBR322
   4051..4430    +  enhancer       CMV enhancer: human cytomegalovirus immediate early enhancer
   4431..4634    +  promoter       CMV promoter: human cytomegalovirus (CMV) immediate early promoter
   4630..4663    +  LTR            5' LTR (truncated) (fragment): truncated 5' long terminal repeat (LTR) from HIV-1
   4679..4697    +  promoter       T7 promoter: promoter for bacteriophage T7 RNA polymerase
   4748..8167    +  CDS            DDB1 (sequence withheld): DDB1_HUMAN - Also known as XAP1. Experimental evidence at protein level: Swiss-Prot protein existence level 1. Protein, which is both involved in DNA repair and protein ubiquitination, as part of the UV-DDB complex and DCX (DDB1-CUL4-X-box) complexes, respectively (PubMed:15448697, PubMed:14739464, PubMed:16260596, PubMed:16482215, PubMed:17079684, PubMed:16407242, PubMed:16407252, PubMed:16940174). Core component of the UV-DDB complex (UV-damaged DNA-binding protein complex), a complex that recognizes UV- induced DNA damage and recruit proteins of the nucleotide excision repair pathway (the N
   8189..8207    -  promoter       SP6 promoter: promoter for bacteriophage SP6 RNA polymerase
   8233..8457    +  polyA_signal   bGH poly(A) signal: bovine growth hormone polyadenylation signal
   8461..8482    +  promoter       SV40 promoter (fragment): SV40 enhancer and early promoter
   8503..111     +  rep_origin     f1 ori (across the origin) (sequence partly withheld): f1 bacteriophage origin of replication; arrow indicates direction of (+) strand synthesis
>Addgene plasmid #174849 | pcDNA3-FLAG-DDB1 (1140H) | addgene full sequence | sequence record 344539 | Addgene NGS Result
GAACAACACTCAACCCTATCTCGGTCTATTCTTTTGATTTATAAGGGATTTTGCCGATTTCGGCCTATTG
GTTAAAAAATGAGCTGATTTAACAAAAATTTAACGCGAATTAATTCTGTGGAATGTGTGTCAGTTAGGGT
GTGGAAAGTCCCCAGGCTCCCCAGCAGGCAGAAGTATGCAAAGCATGCATCTCAATTAGTCAGCAACCAG
GTGTGGAAAGTCCCCAGGCTCCCCAGCAGGCAGAAGTATGCAAAGCATGCATCTCAATTAGTCAGCAACC
ATAGTCCCGCCCCTAACTCCGCCCATCCCGCCCCTAACTCCGCCCAGTTCCGCCCATTCTCCGCCCCATG
GCTGACTAATTTTTTTTATTTATGCAGAGGCCGAGGCCGCCTCTGCCTCTGAGCTATTCCAGAAGTAGTG
AGGAGGCTTTTTTGGAGGCCTAGGCTTTTGCAAAAAGCTCCCGGGAGCTTGTATATCCATTTTCGGATCT
GATCAAGAGACAGGATGAGGATCGTTTCGCATGATTGAACAAGATGGATTGCACGCAGGTTCTCCGGCCG
CTTGGGTGGAGAGGCTATTCGGCTATGACTGGGCACAACAGACAATCGGCTGCTCTGATGCCGCCGTGTT
CCGGCTGTCAGCGCAGGGGCGCCCGGTTCTTTTTGTCAAGACCGACCTGTCCGGTGCCCTGAATGAACTG
CAGGACGAGGCAGCGCGGCTATCGTGGCTGGCCACGACGGGCGTTCCTTGCGCAGCTGTGCTCGACGTTG
TCACTGAAGCGGGAAGGGACTGGCTGCTATTGGGCGAAGTGCCGGGGCAGGATCTCCTGTCATCTCACCT
TGCTCCTGCCGAGAAAGTATCCATCATGGCTGATGCAATGCGGCGGCTGCATACGCTTGATCCGGCTACC
TGCCCATTCGACCACCAAGCGAAACATCGCATCGAGCGAGCACGTACTCGGATGGAAGCCGGTCTTGTCG
ATCAGGATGATCTGGACGAAGAGCATCAGGGGCTCGCGCCAGCCGAACTGTTCGCCAGGCTCAAGGCGCG
CATGCCCGACGGCGAGGATCTCGTCGTGACCCATGGCGATGCCTGCTTGCCGAATATCATGGTGGAAAAT
GGCCGCTTTTCTGGATTCATCGACTGTGGCCGGCTGGGTGTGGCGGACCGCTATCAGGACATAGCGTTGG
CTACCCGTGATATTGCTGAAGAGCTTGGCGGCGAATGGGCTGACCGCTTCCTCGTGCTTTACGGTATCGC
CGCTCCCGATTCGCAGCGCATCGCCTTCTATCGCCTTCTTGACGAGTTCTTCTGAGCGGGACTCTGGGGT
TCGAAATGACCGACCAAGCGACGCCCAACCTGCCATCACGAGATTTCGATTCCACCGCCGCCTTCTATGA
AAGGTTGGGCTTCGGAATCGTTTTCCGGGACGCCGGCTGGATGATCCTCCAGCGCGGGGATCTCATGCTG
GAGTTCTTCGCCCACCCCAACTTGTTTATTGCAGCTTATAATGGTTACAAATAAAGCAATAGCATCACAA
ATTTCACAAATAAAGCATTTTTTTCACTGCATTCTAGTTGTGGTTTGTCCAAACTCATCAATGTATCTTA
TCATGTCTGTATACCGTCGACCTCTAGCTAGAGCTTGGCGTAATCATGGTCATAGCTGTTTCCTGTGTGA
AATTGTTATCCGCTCACAATTCCACACAACATACGAGCCGGAAGCATAAAGTGTAAAGCCTGGGGTGCCT
AATGAGTGAGCTAACTCACATTAATTGCGTTGCGCTCACTGCCCGCTTTCCAGTCGGGAAACCTGTCGTG
CCAGCTGCATTAATGAATCGGCCAACGCGCGGGGAGAGGCGGTTTGCGTATTGGGCGCTCTTCCGCTTCC
TCGCTCACTGACTCGCTGCGCTCGGTCGTTCGGCTGCGGCGAGCGGTATCAGCTCACTCAAAGGCGGTAA
TACGGTTATCCACAGAATCAGGGGATAACGCAGGAAAGAACATGTGAGCAAAAGGCCAGCAAAAGGCCAG
GAACCGTAAAAAGGCCGCGTTGCTGGCGTTTTTCCATAGGCTCCGCCCCCCTGACGAGCATCACAAAAAT
CGACGCTCAAGTCAGAGGTGGCGAAACCCGACAGGACTATAAAGATACCAGGCGTTTCCCCCTGGAAGCT
CCCTCGTGCGCTCTCCTGTTCCGACCCTGCCGCTTACCGGATACCTGTCCGCCTTTCTCCCTTCGGGAAG
CGTGGCGCTTTCTCATAGCTCACGCTGTAGGTATCTCAGTTCGGTGTAGGTCGTTCGCTCCAAGCTGGGC
TGTGTGCACGAACCCCCCGTTCAGCCCGACCGCTGCGCCTTATCCGGTAACTATCGTCTTGAGTCCAACC
CGGTAAGACACGACTTATCGCCACTGGCAGCAGCCACTGGTAACAGGATTAGCAGAGCGAGGTATGTAGG
CGGTGCTACAGAGTTCTTGAAGTGGTGGCCTAACTACGGCTACACTAGAAGAACAGTATTTGGTATCTGC
GCTCTGCTGAAGCCAGTTACCTTCGGAAAAAGAGTTGGTAGCTCTTGATCCGGCAAACAAACCACCGCTG
GTAGCGGTGGTTTTTTTGTTTGCAAGCAGCAGATTACGCGCAGAAAAAAAGGATCTCAAGAAGATCCTTT
GATCTTTTCTACGGGGTCTGACGCTCAGTGGAACGAAAACTCACGTTAAGGGATTTTGGTCATGAGATTA
TCAAAAAGGATCTTCACCTAGATCCTTTTAAATTAAAAATGAAGTTTTAAATCAATCTAAAGTATATATG
AGTAAACTTGGTCTGACAGTTACCAATGCTTAATCAGTGAGGCACCTATCTCAGCGATCTGTCTATTTCG
TTCATCCATAGTTGCCTGACTCCCCGTCGTGTAGATAACTACGATACGGGAGGGCTTACCATCTGGCCCC
AGTGCTGCAATGATACCGCGAGACCCACGCTCACCGGCTCCAGATTTATCAGCAATAAACCAGCCAGCCG
GAAGGGCCGAGCGCAGAAGTGGTCCTGCAACTTTATCCGCCTCCATCCAGTCTATTAATTGTTGCCGGGA
AGCTAGAGTAAGTAGTTCGCCAGTTAATAGTTTGCGCAACGTTGTTGCCATTGCTACAGGCATCGTGGTG
TCACGCTCGTCGTTTGGTATGGCTTCATTCAGCTCCGGTTCCCAACGATCAAGGCGAGTTACATGATCCC
CCATGTTGTGCAAAAAAGCGGTTAGCTCCTTCGGTCCTCCGATCGTTGTCAGAAGTAAGTTGGCCGCAGT
GTTATCACTCATGGTTATGGCAGCACTGCATAATTCTCTTACTGTCATGCCATCCGTAAGATGCTTTTCT
GTGACTGGTGAGTACTCAACCAAGTCATTCTGAGAATAGTGTATGCGGCGACCGAGTTGCTCTTGCCCGG
CGTCAATACGGGATAATACCGCGCCACATAGCAGAACTTTAAAAGTGCTCATCATTGGAAAACGTTCTTC
GGGGCGAAAACTCTCAAGGATCTTACCGCTGTTGAGATCCAGTTCGATGTAACCCACTCGTGCACCCAAC
TGATCTTCAGCATCTTTTACTTTCACCAGCGTTTCTGGGTGAGCAAAAACAGGAAGGCAAAATGCCGCAA
AAAAGGGAATAAGGGCGACACGGAAATGTTGAATACTCATACTCTTCCTTTTTCAATATTATTGAAGCAT
TTATCAGGGTTATTGTCTCATGAGCGGATACATATTTGAATGTATTTAGAAAAATAAACAAATAGGGGTT
CCGCGCACATTTCCCCGAAAAGTGCCACCTGACGTCGACGGATCGGGAGATCTCCCGATCCCCTATGGTG
CACTCTCAGTACAATCTGCTCTGATGCCGCATAGTTAAGCCAGTATCTGCTCCCTGCTTGTGTGTTGGAG
GTCGCTGAGTAGTGCGCGAGCAAAATTTAAGCTACAACAAGGCAAGGCTTGACCGACAATTGCATGAAGA
ATCTGCTTAGGGTTAGGCGTTTTGCGCTGCTTCGCGATGTACGGGCCAGATATACGCGTTGACATTGATT
ATTGACTAGTTATTAATAGTAATCAATTACGGGGTCATTAGTTCATAGCCCATATATGGAGTTCCGCGTT
ACATAACTTACGGTAAATGGCCCGCCTGGCTGACCGCCCAACGACCCCCGCCCATTGACGTCAATAATGA
CGTATGTTCCCATAGTAACGCCAATAGGGACTTTCCATTGACGTCAATGGGTGGAGTATTTACGGTAAAC
TGCCCACTTGGCAGTACATCAAGTGTATCATATGCCAAGTACGCCCCCTATTGACGTCAATGACGGTAAA
TGGCCCGCCTGGCATTATGCCCAGTACATGACCTTATGGGACTTTCCTACTTGGCAGTACATCTACGTAT
TAGTCATCGCTATTACCATGGTGATGCGGTTTTGGCAGTACATCAATGGGCGTGGATAGCGGTTTGACTC
ACGGGGATTTCCAAGTCTCCACCCCATTGACGTCAATGGGAGTTTGTTTTGGCACCAAAATCAACGGGAC
TTTCCAAAATGTCGTAACAACTCCGCCCCATTGACGCAAATGGGCGGTAGGCGTGTACGGTGGGAGGTCT
ATATAAGCAGAGCTCTCTGGCTAACTAGAGAACCCACTGCTTACTGGCTTATCGAAATTAATACGACTCA
CTATAGGGAGACATGGACTACAAAGACGATGACGATAAACCAAGCTTGGTACCGGGT
[3420 nt withheld, positions 4748-8167]
TAGATATCTAGAGGGCCCTATTCTATAGTGTCACCTAAATGCTAGAGCTCGCTGATCAGCCTCGACTGTG
CCTTCTAGTTGCCAGCCATCTGTTGTTTGCCCCTCCCCCGTGCCTTCCTTGACCCTGGAAGGTGCCACTC
CCACTGTCCTTTCCTAATAAAATGAGGAAATTGCATCGCATTGTCTGAGTAGGTGTCATTCTATTCTGGG
GGGTGGGGTGGGGCAGGACAGCAAGGGGGAGGATTGGGAAGACAATAGCAGGCATGCTGGGGATGCGGTG
GGCTCTATGGCTTCTGAGGCGGAAAGAACCAGCTGGGGCTCTAGGGGGTATCCCC
[124 nt withheld, positions 8503-8626]
C
[91 nt withheld, positions 8628-8718]
A
[49 nt withheld, positions 8720-8768]
CCTTTGACGTTGGAGTCCACGTTCTTTAATAGTGGACTCTTGTTCCAAACTG
